>Addgene plasmid #73475 | pAM-CAGGS-FLEX-H2B-GFP-P2A-N2c(G) | depositor partial sequence | sequence record 136171 | H2B-GFP-P2A-N2c(G)
CCAGAGCCAGCGAAGTCTGCTCCCGCCCCGAAAAAGGGCTCCAAGAAGGCGGTGACTAAGGCGCAGAAGA
AAGGCGGCAAGAAGCGCAAGCGCAGCCGCAAGGAGAGCTATTCCATCTATGTGTACAAGGTTCTGAAGCA
GGTCCACCCTGACACCGGCATTTCGTCCAAGGCCATGGGCATCATGAATTCGTTTGTGAACGACATTTTC
GAGCGCATCGCAGGTGAGGCTTCCCGCCTGGCGCATTACAACAAGCGCTCGACCATCACCTCCAGGGAGA
TCCAGACGGCCGTGCGCCTGCTGCTGCCTGGGGAGTTGGCCAAGCACGCCGTGTCCGAGGGTACTAAGGC
CATCACCAAGTACACCAGCGCTAAGGATCCACCGGTCGCCACCATGGTGAGCAAGGGCGAGGAGCTGTTC
ACCGGGGTGGTGCCCATCCTGGTCGAGCTGGACGGCGACGTAAACGGCCACAAGTTCAGCGTGTCCGGCG
AGGGCGAGGGCGATGCCACCTACGGCAAGCTGACCCTGAAGTTCATCTGCACCACCGGCAAGCTGCCCGT
GCCCTGGCCCACCCTCGTGACCACCCTGACCTACGGCGTGCAGTGCTTCAGCCGCTACCCCGACCACATG
AAGCAGCACGACTTCTTCAAGTCCGCCATGCCCGAAGGCTACGTCCAGGAGCGCACCATCTTCTTCAAGG
ACGACGGCAACTACAAGACCCGCGCCGAGGTGAAGTTCGAGGGCGACACCCTGGTGAACCGCATCGAGCT
GAAGGGCATCGACTTCAAGGAGGACGGCAACATCCTGGGGCACAAGCTGGAGTACAACTACAACAGCCAC
AACGTCTATATCATGGCCGACAAGCAGAAGAACGGCATCAAGGTGAACTTCAAGATCCGCCACAACATCG
AGGACGGCAGCGTGCAGCTCGCCGACCACTACCAGCAGAACACCCCCATCGGCGACGGCCCCGTGCTGCT
GCCCGACAACCACTACCTGAGCACCCAGTCCGCCCTGAGCAAAGACCCCAACGAGAAGCGCGATCACATG
GTCCTGCTGGAGTTCGTGACCGCCGCCGGGATCACTCTCGGCATGGACGAGCTGTACAAGGGAAGCGGAG
CTACTAACTTCAGCCTGCTGAAGCAGGCTGGAGACGTGGAGGAGAACCCTGGACCTATGGTTCCTCAGGT
TCTTTTGTTTGTACTCCTTCTGGGTTTTTCGTTGTGTTTCGGGAAGTTCCCCATTTACACGATACCAGAC
GAACTTGGTCCCTGGAGCCCTATTGACATACACCATCTCAGCTGTCCAAATAACCTGGTTGTGGAGGATG
AAGGATGTACCAACCTGTCCGAGTTCTCCTACATGGAACTCAAAGTGGGATACATCTCAGCCATCAAAGT
GAACGGGTTCACTTGCACAGGTGTTGTGACAGAGGCAGAGACCTACACCAACTTTGTTGGTTATGTCACA
ACCACATTCAAGAGAAAGCATTTCCGCCCCACCCCAGACGCATGTAGAGCCGCGTATAACTGGAAGATGG
CCGGTGACCCCAGATATGAAGAGTCCCTACACAATCCATACCCCGACTACCACTGGCTTCGAACTGTAAG
AACCACCAAAGAGTCCCTCATTATCATATCCCCAAGTGTGACAGATTTGGACCCATATGACAAATCCCTT
CACTCAAGGGTCTTCCCTGGCGGAAAGTGCTCAGGAATAACGGTGTCCTCTACCTACTGCTCAACTAACC
ATGATTACACCATTTGGATGCCCGAGAATCCGAGACCAAGGACACCTTGTGACATTTTTACCAATAGCAG
AGGGAAGAGAGCATCCAACGGGAACAAGACTTGCGGCTTTGTGGATGAAAGAGGCCTGTATAAGTCTCTA
AAAGGAGCATGCAGGCTCAAGTTATGTGGAGTTCTTGGACTTAGACTTATGGATGGAACATGGGTCGCGA
TGCAAACATCAGATGAGACCAAATGGTGCCCTCCAGATCAGTTGGTGAATTTGCACGACTTTCGCTCAGA
CGAGATTGAGCATCTCGTTGTGGAGGAGTTAGTCAAGAAAAGAGAGGAATGTCTGGATGCATTAGAGTCC
ATCATGACCACCAAGTCAGTAAGTTTCAGACGTCTCAGTCACCTGAGAAAACTTGTCCCAGGGTTTGGAA
AAGCATATACCATATTCAACAAAACCTTGATGGAGGCTGATGCTCACTACAAGTCAGTCCGGACCTGGAA
TGAGATCATCCCCTCAAAAGGGTGTTTGAAAGTTGGAGGAAGGTGCCATCCTCATGTGAACGGGGTGTTT
TTCAATGGTATAATATTAGGGCCTGACGACCATGTCCTAATCCCAGAGATGCAATCATCCCTCCTCCAGC
AACATATGGAGTTGTTGGAATCTTCAGTTATCCCCCTGATGCACCCCCTGGCAGACCCTTCTACAGTTTT
CAAAGAAGGTGATGAGGCTGAGGATTTTGTTGAAGTTCACCTCCCCGATGTGTACAAACAGATCTCAGGG
GTTGACCTGGGTCTCCCGAACTGGGGAAAGTATGTATTGATGACTGCAGGGGCCATGATTGGCCTGGTGT
TGATATTTTCCCTAATGACATGGTGCAGAAGAGCCAATCGACCAGAATCGAAACAACGCAGTTTTGGAGG
GACAGGGGGGAATGTGTCAGTCACTTCCCAAAGCGGAAAAGTCATACCTTCATGGGAATCATATAAGAGT
GGAGGTGAGATCAGACTGTAA
