>Addgene plasmid #73475 | pAM-CAGGS-FLEX-H2B-GFP-P2A-N2c(G) | depositor partial sequence | sequence record 136184 | pAM-CAGGS-FLEX Backbone
TTCTAGCTGCGCGCTCGCTCGCTCACTGAGGCCGCCCGGGCAAAGCCCGGGCGTCGGGCGACCTTTGGTC
GCCCGGCCTCAGTGAGCGAGCGAGCGCGCAGAGAGGGAGTGGCCAACTCCATCACTAGGGGTTCCTTGTA
GTTAATGATTAACCCGCCATGCTACTTATCTACGTAGCCATGCTCTAGGTACCATTGACGTCAATAATGA
CGTATGTTCCCATAGTAACGCCAATAGGGACTTTCCATTGACGTCAATGGGTGGACTATTTACGGTAAAC
TGCCCACTTGGCAGTACATCAAGTGTATCATATGCCAAGTACGCCCCCTATTGACGTCAATGACGGTAAA
TGGCCCGCCTGGCATTATGCCCAGTACATGACCTTATGGGACTTTCCTACTTGGCAGTACATCTACGTAT
TAGTCATCGCTATTACCATGGTCGAGGTGAGCCCCACGTTCTGCTTCACTCTCCCCATCTCCCCCCCCTC
CCCACCCCCAATTTTGTATTTATTTATTTTTTAATTATTTTGTGCAGCGATGGGGGCGGGGGGGGGGGGG
GGGCGCGCGCCAGGCGGGGCGGGGCGGGGCGAGGGGCGGGGCGGGGCGAGGCGGAGAGGTGCGGCGGCAG
CCAATCAGAGCGGCGCGCTCCGAAAGTTTCCTTTTATGGCGAGGCGGCGGCGGCGGCGGCCCTATAAAAA
GCGAAGCGCGCGGCGGGCGGGAGTCGCTGCGCGCTGCCTTCGCCCCGTGCCCCGCTCCGCCGCCGCCTCG
CGCCGCCCGCCCCGGCTCTGACTGACCGCGTTACTCCCACAGGTGAGCGGGCGGGACGGCCCTTCTCCTC
CGGGCTGTAATTAGCGCTTGGTTTAATGACGGCTTGTTTCTTTTCTGTGGCTGCGTGAAAGCCTTGAGGG
GCTCCGGGAGGGCCCTTTGTGCGGGGGGAGCGGCTCGGGGCTGTCCGCGGGGGGACGGCTGCCTTCGGGG
GGGACGGGGCAGGGCGGGGTTCGGCTTCTGGCGTGTGACCGGCGGCTCTAGAGCCTCTGCTAACCATGTT
CATGCCTTCTTCTTTTTCCTACAGCTCCTGGGCAACGTGCTGGTTATTGTGCTGTCTCATCATTTTGGCA
AAGAATTGGATCCCCATAACTTCGTATAAAGTATCCTATACGAAGTTATATCAAAATAGGAAGACCAATG
CTTCACCATCGACCCGAATTGCCAAGCATCACCATCGACCCATAACTTCGTATAATGTATGCTATACGAA
GTTATGAATTCCTGCAGGAGCTCACTAGTGCGGCCGCCTCGAGAGATCTGATATCATAACTTCGTATAGG
ATACTTTATACGAAGTTATCATTGGGATTCTTCCTATTTTGATCCAAGCATCACCATCGACCCTCTAGTC
CAGATCTCACCATCGACCCATAACTTCGTATAGCATACATTATACGAAGTTATGTCCCTCGAAGAGGTTC
AAGCTTTAACAGCTTATCGATAATCAACCTCTGGATTACAAAATTTGTGAAAGATTGACTGGTATTCTTA
ACTATGTTGCTCCTTTTACGCTATGTGGATACGCTGCTTTAATGCCTTTGTATCATGCTATTGCTTCCCG
TATGGCTTTCATTTTCTCCTCCTTGTATAAATCCTGGTTGCTGTCTCTTTATGAGGAGTTGTGGCCCGTT
GTCAGGCAACGTGGCGTGGTGTGCACTGTGTTTGCTGACGCAACCCCCACTGGTTGGGGCATTGCCACCA
CCTGTCAGCTCCTTTCCGGGACTTTCGCTTTCCCCCTCCCTATTGCCACGGCGGAACTCATCGCCGCCTG
CCTTGCCCGCTGCTGGACAGGGGCTCGGCTGTTGGGCACTGACAATTCCGTGGTGTTGTCGGGGAAATCA
TCGTCCTTTCCTTGGCTGCTCGCCTGTGTTGCCACCTGGATTCTGCGCGGGACGTCCTTCTGCTACGTCC
CTTCGGCCCTCAATCCAGCGGACCTTCCTTCCCGCGGCCTGCTGCCGGCTCTGCGGCCTCTTCCGCGTCT
TCGCCTTCGCCCTCAGACGAGTCGGATCTCCCTTTGGGCCGCCTCCCCGCATCGATACCGTCGACTCGCT
GATCAGCCTCGACTGTGCCTTCTAGTTGCCAGCCATCTGTTGTTTGCCCCTCCCCCGTGCCTTCCTTGAC
CCTGGAAGGTGCCACTCCCACTGTCCTTTCCTAATAAAATGAGGAAATTGCATCGCATTGTCTGAGTAGG
TGTCATTCTATTCTGGGGGGTGGGGTGGGGCAGGACAGCAAGGGGGAGGATTGGGAAGACAATAGCAGGC
ATGCTGGGGATGCGGTGGGCTCTATGGCTTCTGAGGCGGAAAGAACCAGCTGGGGCTCGACTAGAGCATG
GCTACGTAGATAAGTAGCATGGCGGGTTAATCATTAACTACAAGGAACCCCTAGTGATGGAGTTGGCCAC
TCCCTCTCTGCGCGCTCGCTCGCTCACTGAGGCCGGGCGACCAAAGGTCGCCCGACGCCCGGGCTTTGCC
CGGGCGGCCTCAGTGAGCGAGCGAGCGCGCAGAGCTTTTTGCAAAAGCCTAGGCCTCCAAAAAAGCCTCC
TCACTACTTCTGGAATAGCTCAGAGGCCGAGGCGGCCTCGGCCTCTGCATAAATAAAAAAAATTAGTCAG
CCATGGGGCGGAGAATGGGCGGAACTGGGCGGAGTTAGGGGCGGGATGGGCGGAGTTAGGGGCGGGACTA
TGGTTGCTGACTAATTGAGATGCATGCTTTGCATACTTCTGCCTGCTGGGGAGCCTGGGGACTTTCCACA
CCTGGTTGCTGACTAATTGAGATGCATGCTTTGCATACTTCTGCCTGCTGGGGAGCCTGGGGACTTTCCA
CACCCTAACTGACACACATTCCACAGCTGCATTAATGAATCGGCCAACGCGCGGGGAGAGGCGGTTTGCG
TATTGGGCGCTCTTCCGCTTCCTCGCTCACTGACTCGCTGCGCTCGGTCGTTCGGCTGCGGCGAGCGGTA
TCAGCTCACTCAAAGGCGGTAATACGGTTATCCACAGAATCAGGGGATAACGCAGGAAAGAACATGTGAG
CAAAAGGCCAGCAAAAGGCCAGGAACCGTAAAAAGGCCGCGTTGCTGGCGTTTTTCCATAGGCTCCGCCC
CCCTGACGAGCATCACAAAAATCGACGCTCAAGTCAGAGGTGGCGAAACCCGACAGGACTATAAAGATAC
CAGGCGTTTCCCCCTGGAAGCTCCCTCGTGCGCTCTCCTGTTCCGACCCTGCCGCTTACCGGATACCTGT
CCGCCTTTCTCCCTTCGGGAAGCGTGGCGCTTTCTCATAGCTCACGCTGTAGGTATCTCAGTTCGGTGTA
GGTCGTTCGCTCCAAGCTGGGCTGTGTGCACGAACCCCCCGTTCAGCCCGACCGCTGCGCCTTATCCGGT
AACTATCGTCTTGAGTCCAACCCGGTAAGACACGACTTATCGCCACTGGCAGCAGCCACTGGTAACAGGA
TTAGCAGAGCGAGGTATGTAGGCGGTGCTACAGAGTTCTTGAAGTGGTGGCCTAACTACGGCTACACTAG
AAGAACAGTATTTGGTATCTGCGCTCTGCTGAAGCCAGTTACCTTCGGAAAAAGAGTTGGTAGCTCTTGA
TCCGGCAAACAAACCACCGCTGGTAGCGGTGGTTTTTTTGTTTGCAAGCAGCAGATTACGCGCAGAAAAA
AAGGATCTCAAGAAGATCCTTTGATCTTTTCTACGGGGTCTGACGCTCAGTGGAACGAAAACTCACGTTA
AGGGATTTTGGTCATGAGATTATCAAAAAGGATCTTCACCTAGATCCTTTTAAATTAAAAATGAAGTTTT
AAATCAATCTAAAGTATATATGAGTAAACTTGGTCTGACAGTTACCAATGCTTAATCAGTGAGGCACCTA
TCTCAGCGATCTGTCTATTTCGTTCATCCATAGTTGCCTGACTCCCCGTCGTGTAGATAACTACGATACG
GGAGGGCTTACCATCTGGCCCCAGTGCTGCAATGATACCGCGAGACCCACGCTCACCGGCTCCAGATTTA
TCAGCAATAAACCAGCCAGCCGGAAGGGCCGAGCGCAGAAGTGGTCCTGCAACTTTATCCGCCTCCATCC
AGTCTATTAATTGTTGCCGGGAAGCTAGAGTAAGTAGTTCGCCAGTTAATAGTTTGCGCAACGTTGTTGC
CATTGCTACAGGCATCGTGGTGTCACGCTCGTCGTTTGGTATGGCTTCATTCAGCTCCGGTTCCCAACGA
TCAAGGCGAGTTACATGATCCCCCATGTTGTGCAAAAAAGCGGTTAGCTCCTTCGGTCCTCCGATCGTTG
TCAGAAGTAAGTTGGCCGCAGTGTTATCACTCATGGTTATGGCAGCACTGCATAATTCTCTTACTGTCAT
GCCATCCGTAAGATGCTTTTCTGTGACTGGTGAGTACTCAACCAAGTCATTCTGAGAATAGTGTATGCGG
CGACCGAGTTGCTCTTGCCCGGCGTCAATACGGGATAATACCGCGCCACATAGCAGAACTTTAAAAGTGC
TCATCATTGGAAAACGTTCTTCGGGGCGAAAACTCTCAAGGATCTTACCGCTGTTGAGATCCAGTTCGAT
GTAACCCACTCGTGCACCCAACTGATCTTCAGCATCTTTTACTTTCACCAGCGTTTCTGGGTGAGCAAAA
ACAGGAAGGCAAAATGCCGCAAAAAAGGGAATAAGGGCGACACGGAAATGTTGAATACTCATACTCTTCC
TTTTTCAATATTATTGAAGCATTTATCAGGGTTATTGTCTCATGAGCGGATACATATTTGAATGTATTTA
GAAAAATAAACAAATAGGGGTTCCGCGCACATTTCCCCGAAAAGTGCCACCTGACGTCTAAGAAACCATT
ATTATCATGACATTAACCTATAAAAATAGGCGTATCACGAGGCCCTTTCGTCTCGCGCGTTTCGGTGATG
ACGGTGAAAACCTCTGACACATGCAGCTCCCGGAGACGGTCACAGCTTGTCTGTAAGCGGATGCCGGGAG
CAGACAAGCCCGTCAGGGCGCGTCAGCGGGTGTTGGCGGGTGTCGGGGCTGGCTTAACTATGCGGCATCA
GAGCAGATTGTACTGAGAGTGCACCATTCGACGCTCTCCCTTATGCGACTCCTGCATTAGGAAGCAGCCC
AGTAGTAGGTTGAGGCCGTTGAGCACCGCCGCCGCAAGGAATGGTGCATGCAAGGAGATGGCGCCCAACA
GTCCCCCGGCCACGGGGCCTGCCACCATACCCACGCCGAAACAAGCGCTCATGAGCCCGAAGTGGCGAGC
CCGATCTTCCCCATCGGTGATGTCGGCGATATAGGCGCCAGCAACCGCACCTGTGGCGCCGGTGATGCCG
GCCACGATGCGTCCGGCGTAGAGGATCTGGCTAGCGATGACCCTGCTGATTGGTTCGCTGACCATTTCCG
GGTGCGGGACGGCGTTACCAGAAACTCAGAAGGTTCGTCCAACCAAACCGACTCTGACGGCAGTTTACGA
GAGAGATGATAGGGTCTGCTTCAGTAAGCCAGATGCTACACAATTAGGCTTGTACATATTGTCGTTAGAA
CGCGGCTACAATTAATACATAACCTTATGTATCATACACATACGATTTAG
