>Addgene plasmid #73475 | pAM-CAGGS-FLEX-H2B-GFP-P2A-N2c(G) | addgene partial sequence | sequence record 139559 | pCAG-F 5'-GCAACGTGCTGGTTATTGTG-3'
ACTTCGTATAAAGTATCCTATACGAAGTTATATCAAAATAGGAAGACCAATGCTTCACCATCGACCCGAA
TTGCCAAGCATCACCATCGACCCATAACTTCGTATAATGTATGCTATACGAAGTTATGAATTCCTGCAGG
AGCTCACTAGTGCGGCCGCTTACAGTCTGATCTCACCTCCACTCTTATATGATTCCCATGAAGGTATGAC
TTTTCCGCTTTGGGAAGTGACTGACACATTCCCCCCTGTCCCTCCAAAACTGCGTTGTTTCGATTCTGGT
CGATTGGCTCTTCTGCACCATGTCATTAGGGAAAATATCAACACCAGGCCAATCATGGCCCCTGCAGTCA
TCAATACATACTTTCCCCAGTTCGGGAGACCCAGGTCAACCCCTGAGATCTGTTTGTACACATCGGGGAG
GTGAACTTCAACAAAATCCTCAGCCTCATCACCTTCTTTGAAAACTGTAGAAGGGTCTGCCAGGGGGTGC
ATCAGGGGGATAACTGAAGATTCCAACAACTCCATATGTTGCTGGAGGAGGGATGATTGCATCTCTGGGA
TTAGGACATGGTCGTCAGGCCCTAATATTATACCATTGAAAAACACCCCGTTCACATGAGGATGGCACCT
TCCTCCAACTTTCAAACACCCTTTTGAGGGGATGATCTCATTCCAGGTCCGGACTGACTTGTAGTGAGCA
TCAGCCTCCATCAAGGTTTTGTTGAATATGGTATATGCTTTTCCAAACCCTGGGACAAGTTTTCTCAGGT
GACTGAGACGTCTGAAACTTACTGACTTGGTGGTCATGATGGACTCTAATGCGTCCAGACATTCCTCTCT
TTTCTTGACTAACTC
