>Addgene plasmid #73475 | pAM-CAGGS-FLEX-H2B-GFP-P2A-N2c(G) | addgene partial sequence | sequence record 139560 | WPRE-R 5'-CATAGCGTAAAAGGAGCAACA-3'
ATTTTGTAATCCAGAGGTTGATTATCGATAAGCTGTTAAAGCTTGAACCTCTTCGAGGGACATAACTTCG
TATAATGTATGCTATACGAAGTTATGGGTCGATGGTGAGATCTGGACTAGAGGGTCGATGGTGATGCTTG
GATCAAAATAGGAAGAATCCCAATGATAACTTCGTATAAAGTATCCTATACGAAGTTATGATATCAGATC
TCTCGAGGCCGCCACCATGCCAGAGCCAGCGAAGTCTGCTCCCGCCCCGAAAAAGGGCTCCAAGAAGGCG
GTGACTAAGGCGCAGAAGAAAGGCGGCAAGAAGCGCAAGCGCAGCCGCAAGGAGAGCTATTCCATCTATG
TGTACAAGGTTCTGAAGCAGGTCCACCCTGACACCGGCATTTCGTCCAAGGCCATGGGCATCATGAATTC
GTTTGTGAACGACATTTTCGAGCGCATCGCAGGTGAGGCTTCCCGCCTGGCGCATTACAACAAGCGCTCG
ACCATCACCTCCAGGGAGATCCAGACGGCCGTGCGCCTGCTGCTGCCTGGGGAGTTGGCCAAGCACGCCG
TGTCCGAGGGTACTAAGGCCATCACCAAGTACACCAGCGCTAAGGATCCACCGGTCGCCACCATGGTGAG
CAAGGGCGAGGAGCTGTTCACCGGGGTGGTGCCCATCCTGGTCGAGCTGGACGGCGACGTAAACGGCCAC
AAGTTCAGCGTGTCCGGCGAGGGCGAGGGCGATGCCACCTACGGCAAGCTGACCCTGAAGTTCATCTGCA
CCACCGGCAAGCTGCCCGTGCCCTGGCCCACCCTCGTGACCACCCTGACCTACGGCGTGCAGTGCTTCAG
CCGCTACCCCG
