[The description below was written by a language model from this plasmid's Addgene catalogue record.]
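Description:
pAM-CAGGS-FLEX-H2B-GFP-P2A-N2c(G) is an AAV transfer plasmid built on the pAM-CAGGS-FLEX backbone (about 5.65 kb without insert). It carries a 2,751 bp insert encoding a histone H2B-GFP fusion linked through a P2A peptide to the glycoprotein (G) of the rabies virus CVS-N2c strain. It is propagated in bacteria under ampicillin selection as a low-copy plasmid. The recorded hosts are recombination-deficient strains, as is usual for AAV plasmids, whose inverted terminal repeats are prone to rearrangement. No feature table is provided, so the exact positions and identities of the ITRs, recombinase sites, polyadenylation signal and any post-transcriptional elements are not documented here and can only be inferred from the construct name and vector type.

The name indicates that expression is driven by the CAGGS promoter, a strong ubiquitous hybrid of the CMV enhancer and chicken beta-actin promoter. It also indicates that the coding cassette sits in a FLEX switch, in which the insert is normally held in inverted orientation between pairs of incompatible recombinase sites. In that design, recombinase activity (typically Cre) flips the cassette and locks it into the sense orientation, which restricts expression to genetically defined cells. The P2A sequence causes ribosomal skipping, so one transcript yields two separate proteins. H2B-GFP is a nuclear-localised fluorescent marker that labels the expressing cells, and N2c(G) is the rabies glycoprotein.

The stated purpose is to supply G protein to enable transsynaptic rabies virus infection. In practice this complements glycoprotein-deleted rabies virus in the starter neurons, allowing it to spread retrogradely to presynaptic partners. The construct is therefore a helper for monosynaptic circuit tracing with the CVS-N2c rabies strain.
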