Addgene plasmid #73475: pAM-CAGGS-FLEX-H2B-GFP-P2A-N2c(G)
Purpose: Encodes the G protein to enable transsynaptic RAV infection
Depositing lab: Thomas Jessell. Depositing organization: Columbia University. Publication: Rabies Virus CVS-N2c Strain Enhances Retrograde Synaptic Transfer and Neuronal Viability. Reardon TR, Murray AJ, Turi GF, Wirblich C, Croce KR, Schnell MJ, Jessell TM, Losonczy A. Neuron. 2016 Jan 19. pii: S0896-6273(16)00005-2. doi: 10.1016/j.neuron.2016.01.004. PubMed 26804990.
Backbone
  Vector backbone: pAM-CAGGS-FLEX
  Backbone size w/o insert (bp): 5650
  Vector type: AAV
Growth in bacteria
  Bacterial resistance: Ampicillin, 100 μg/mL
  Growth temperature: 37°C
  Growth strain: NEB Stable
  Growth instructions: Can also be grown in Stbl2 or Stbl3
  Copy number: Low Copy
Gene/Insert
  Gene/Insert name: H2B-GFP-P2A-N2c(G)
  Insert size (bp): 2751
Terms and licenses: Academic/Nonprofit Terms; Industry Terms: Not Available to Industry
How to cite: pAM-CAGGS-FLEX-H2B-GFP-P2A-N2c(G) was a gift from Thomas Jessell (Addgene plasmid # 73475 ; http://n2t.net/addgene:73475 ; RRID:Addgene_73475)
